Addgene plasmid #25375: pCDNA3.1-hMcl-1
Depositing lab: Roger Davis. Depositing organization: University of Massachusetts, Worcester. Publication: Mcl-1 integrates the opposing actions of signaling pathways that mediate survival and apoptosis. Morel C, Carlson SM, White FM, Davis RJ. Mol Cell Biol. 2009 Jul . 29(14):3845-52. 10.1128/MCB.00279-09 PubMed 19433446.
Backbone
  Vector backbone: pcDNA3.1D V5-His-TOPO
  Backbone manufacturer: Invitrogen
  Backbone size w/o insert (bp): 5514
  Vector type: Mammalian Expression
  Selectable markers: Neomycin (select with G418)
Growth in bacteria
  Bacterial resistance: Ampicillin, 100 μg/mL
  Growth temperature: 37°C
  Growth strain: DH5alpha
  Copy number: High Copy
Gene/Insert
  Gene/Insert name: MCL1
  Species: H. sapiens (human)
  Insert size (bp): 1100
  GenBank ID: NM_021960
  Entrez Gene: MCL1 (a.k.a. BCL2L3, EAT, MCL1-ES, MCL1L, MCL1S, Mcl-1, TM, bcl2-L-3, mcl1/EAT)
  Tag / fusion protein: V5 and His tag (C terminal on backbone)
  Cloning method: TOPO Cloning
  Sequencing primers: 5′ T7; 3′ n/a
Resource information
  A portion of this plasmid was derived from a plasmid made by: Ulrich Maurer-"Glycogen Synthase Kinase-3 Regulates Mitochondrial Outer Membrane Permeabilization and Apoptosis by Destabilization of MCL-1"
Terms and licenses: Academic/Nonprofit Terms; Industry Terms: Not Available to Industry
Depositor comments: There are a few mismatches between the sequence provided and the existing NCBI sequence, specifically - E168 deletion and D173E mutation. The construct works fine and the mismatches are probably due to outdated reference sequence in NCBI. The tags on this plasmid are not in frame with hMcl-1.
How to cite: pCDNA3.1-hMcl-1 was a gift from Roger Davis (Addgene plasmid # 25375 ; http://n2t.net/addgene:25375 ; RRID:Addgene_25375)
