[The description below was written by a language model from this plasmid's Addgene catalogue record and pLannotate feature annotations shown in this document.]
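Description:
pCDNA3.1-hMcl-1 is a mammalian expression plasmid carrying the human MCL1 cDNA, inserted by TOPO cloning into the Invitrogen pcDNA3.1D V5-His-TOPO backbone. The sequenced construct is about 6.6 kb. It is maintained in E. coli through a high-copy ColE1/pUC-type origin with ampicillin selection from the β-lactamase gene. An f1 origin is also present, which allows single-stranded DNA production. For selection in mammalian cells, an SV40 early promoter drives a neomycin phosphotransferase gene terminated by an SV40 polyadenylation signal, so stable transfectants can be isolated with G418.

The expression cassette consists of the human cytomegalovirus immediate-early enhancer and promoter, a T7 promoter that can serve for in vitro transcription and as the sequencing primer site, the MCL1 open reading frame of roughly 1.05 kb, and the bovine growth hormone polyadenylation signal. MCL1 encodes a BCL-2 family regulator of apoptosis whose main isoform promotes cell survival. The backbone supplies V5 and His tags downstream of the insert, and the V5 sequence is annotated in the feature table. However, the depositor states that these tags are not in frame with Mcl-1, so the protein should be expressed untagged and cannot be detected through V5 or His. The depositor also notes two differences from the NCBI reference, a deletion of E168 and a D173E substitution. These are attributed to a probably outdated reference, and the construct is reported to work normally. Part of the plasmid derives from an earlier MCL-1 construct made by another laboratory. It is suited to overexpressing human Mcl-1 in cultured mammalian cells, and the associated publication concerns how signalling pathways act on Mcl-1 to control survival and apoptosis.
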