Features (pLannotate 1.2.2; 21 found; start..end, strand, type, name):
    123..502     +  enhancer       CMV enhancer: human cytomegalovirus immediate early enhancer
    503..706     +  promoter       CMV promoter: human cytomegalovirus (CMV) immediate early promoter
    702..735     +  LTR            5' LTR (truncated) (fragment): truncated 5' long terminal repeat (LTR) from HIV-1
    751..769     +  promoter       T7 promoter: promoter for bacteriophage T7 RNA polymerase
    842..1888    +  CDS            MCL1 (sequence partly withheld): MCL1_HUMAN - Also known as BCL2L3. Experimental evidence at protein level: Swiss-Prot protein existence level 1. Involved in the regulation of apoptosis versus cell survival, and in the maintenance of viability but not of proliferation. Mediates its effects by interactions with a number of other regulators of apoptosis. Isoform 1 inhibits apoptosis. Isoform 2 promotes apoptosis. From Homo sapiens (Human).
   1955..1996    +  CDS            V5 tag: epitope tag from simian virus 5
   2052..2276    +  polyA_signal   bGH poly(A) signal: bovine growth hormone polyadenylation signal
   2280..2301    +  promoter       SV40 promoter (fragment): SV40 enhancer and early promoter
   2322..2750    +  rep_origin     f1 ori (sequence partly withheld): f1 bacteriophage origin of replication; arrow indicates direction of (+) strand synthesis
   2764..3093    +  promoter       SV40 promoter: SV40 enhancer and early promoter
   3160..3951    +  CDS            neo: KKA2_KLEPN - Also known as kan, nptII. Experimental evidence at protein level: Swiss-Prot protein existence level 1. Resistance to kanamycin, neomycin, paromomycin, ribostamycin, butirosin and gentamicin B. From Klebsiella pneumoniae.
   3977..4135    +  CDS            ble (fragment): BLE_KLEPN - Experimental evidence at protein level: Swiss-Prot protein existence level 1. Binding protein with a strong affinity to the bleomycin family of antibiotics. Binds to CL990; an antimitotic-antibiotic compound. From Klebsiella pneumoniae.
   4130..4251    +  polyA_signal   SV40 poly(A) signal: SV40 polyadenylation signal
   4324..4340    -  protein_bind   lac operator: The lac repressor binds to the lac operator to inhibit transcription in E. coli. This inhibition can be relieved by adding lactose or isopropyl-β-D-thiogalactopyranoside (IPTG). lac repressor encoded by lacI
   4348..4378    -  promoter       lac promoter: promoter for the E. coli lac operon
   4393..4414    -  protein_bind   CAP binding site: CAP binding activates transcription in the presence of cAMP. E. coli catabolite activator protein
   4427..4519    -  CDS            lacI (fragment): lac repressor; lacI; The lac repressor binds to the lac operator to inhibit transcription in E. coli. This inhibition can be relieved by adding lactose or isopropyl-β-D-thiogalactopyranoside (IPTG).
   4702..5290    -  rep_origin     ori: high-copy-number ColE1/pMB1/pBR322/pUC origin of replication
   5461..6321    -  CDS            AmpR: β-lactamase; bla; confers resistance to ampicillin, carbenicillin, and related antibiotics
   6322..6426    -  promoter       AmpR promoter: bla
   6485..6537    -  misc_feature   bom (fragment): basis of mobility region from pBR322
>Addgene plasmid #25375 | pCDNA3.1-hMcl-1 | addgene full sequence | sequence record 175673 | Addgene NGS Result
GTAGTGCGCGAGCAAAATTTAAGCTACAACAAGGCAAGGCTTGACCGACAATTGCATGAAGAATCTGCTT
AGGGTTAGGCGTTTTGCGCTGCTTCGCGATGTACGGGCCAGATATACGCGTTGACATTGATTATTGACTA
GTTATTAATAGTAATCAATTACGGGGTCATTAGTTCATAGCCCATATATGGAGTTCCGCGTTACATAACT
TACGGTAAATGGCCCGCCTGGCTGACCGCCCAACGACCCCCGCCCATTGACGTCAATAATGACGTATGTT
CCCATAGTAACGCCAATAGGGACTTTCCATTGACGTCAATGGGTGGAGTATTTACGGTAAACTGCCCACT
TGGCAGTACATCAAGTGTATCATATGCCAAGTACGCCCCCTATTGACGTCAATGACGGTAAATGGCCCGC
CTGGCATTATGCCCAGTACATGACCTTATGGGACTTTCCTACTTGGCAGTACATCTACGTATTAGTCATC
GCTATTACCATGGTGATGCGGTTTTGGCAGTACATCAATGGGCGTGGATAGCGGTTTGACTCACGGGGAT
TTCCAAGTCTCCACCCCATTGACGTCAATGGGAGTTTGTTTTGGCACCAAAATCAACGGGACTTTCCAAA
ATGTCGTAACAACTCCGCCCCATTGACGCAAATGGGCGGTAGGCGTGTACGGTGGGAGGTCTATATAAGC
AGAGCTCTCTGGCTAACTAGAGAACCCACTGCTTACTGGCTTATCGAAATTAATACGACTCACTATAGGG
AGACCCAAGCTGGCTAGTTAAGCTTGGTACCGAGCTCGGATCCACTAGTCCAGTGTGGTGGAATTGCCCT
TATGTTTGGCCTCAAAAGAAACGCGGTAATCGGACTCAACCTCTACTGTGGGGGGGCCGGCTTGGGGGCC
GGCAGCGGCGGCGCCACCCGCCCGGGAGGGCGACTTTTGGCTACGGAGAAGGAGGCCTCGGCCCGGCGAG
AGATAGGGGGAGGGGAGGCCGGCGCGGTGATTGGCGGAAGCGCCGGCGCAAGCCCCCCGTCCACCCTCAC
GCCAGACTCCCGGAGGGTCGCGCGGCCGCCGCCCATTGGCGCCGAGGTCCCCGACGTCACCGCGACCCCC
GCGAGGCTGCTTTTCTTCGCGCCCACCCGCCGCGCGGCGCCGCTTGAGGAGATGGAAGCCCCGGCCGCTG
ACGCCATCATGTCGCCCGAAGAGGAGCTGGACGGGTACGAGCCGGAGCCTCTCGGGAAGCGGCCGGCTGT
CCTGCCGCTGCTGGAGTTGGTCGGGGAATCTGGTAATAACACCAGTACGGACGGGTCACTACCCTCGACG
CCGCCGCCAGCAGAGGAGGAGGACGAG
[459 nt withheld, positions 1358-1816]
GGCATCAGGAATGTGCTGCTGGCTTTTGCAGGTGTTGCTGGAGTAGGAGCTGGTTTGGCATATCTAATAA
GATAGGGCAATTCTGCAGATATCCAGCACAGTGGCGGCCGCTCGAGTCTAGAGGGCCCGCGGTTCGAAGG
TAAGCCTATCCCTAACCCTCTCCTCGGTCTCGATTCTACGCGTACCGGTCATCATCACCATCACCATTGA
GTTTAAACCCGCTGATCAGCCTCGACTGTGCCTTCTAGTTGCCAGCCATCTGTTGTTTGCCCCTCCCCCG
TGCCTTCCTTGACCCTGGAAGGTGCCACTCCCACTGTCCTTTCCTAATAAAATGAGGAAATTGCATCGCA
TTGTCTGAGTAGGTGTCATTCTATTCTGGGGGGTGGGGTGGGGCAGGACAGCAAGGGGGAGGATTGGGAA
GACAATAGCAGGCATGCTGGGGATGCGGTGGGCTCTATGGCTTCTGAGGCGGAAAGAACCAGCTGGGGCT
CTAGGGGGTATCCCC
[124 nt withheld, positions 2322-2445]
C
[91 nt withheld, positions 2447-2537]
A
[49 nt withheld, positions 2539-2587]
CCTTTGACGTTGGAGTCCACGTTCTTT
[37 nt withheld, positions 2615-2651]
ACCCTATCTCGGTCTATTCTTTTGATTTATAAGGGATTTTGCCGATTTCGGCCTATTGGTTAAAAAATGA
GCTGATTTAACAAAAATTTAACGCGAATTAATTCTGTGGAATGTGTGTCAGTTAGGGTGTGGAAAGTCCC
CAGGCTCCCCAGCAGGCAGAAGTATGCAAAGCATGCATCTCAATTAGTCAGCAACCAGGTGTGGAAAGTC
CCCAGGCTCCCCAGCAGGCAGAAGTATGCAAAGCATGCATCTCAATTAGTCAGCAACCATAGTCCCGCCC
CTAACTCCGCCCATCCCGCCCCTAACTCCGCCCAGTTCCGCCCATTCTCCGCCCCATGGCTGACTAATTT
TTTTTATTTATGCAGAGGCCGAGGCCGCCTCTGCCTCTGAGCTATTCCAGAAGTAGTGAGGAGGCTTTTT
TGGAGGCCTAGGCTTTTGCAAAAAGCTCCCGGGAGCTTGTATATCCATTTTCGGATCTGATCAAGAGACA
GGATGAGGATCGTTTCGCATGATTGAACAAGATGGATTGCACGCAGGTTCTCCGGCCGCTTGGGTGGAGA
GGCTATTCGGCTATGACTGGGCACAACAGACAATCGGCTGCTCTGATGCCGCCGTGTTCCGGCTGTCAGC
GCAGGGGCGCCCGGTTCTTTTTGTCAAGACCGACCTGTCCGGTGCCCTGAATGAACTGCAGGACGAGGCA
GCGCGGCTATCGTGGCTGGCCACGACGGGCGTTCCTTGCGCAGCTGTGCTCGACGTTGTCACTGAAGCGG
GAAGGGACTGGCTGCTATTGGGCGAAGTGCCGGGGCAGGATCTCCTGTCATCTCACCTTGCTCCTGCCGA
GAAAGTATCCATCATGGCTGATGCAATGCGGCGGCTGCATACGCTTGATCCGGCTACCTGCCCATTCGAC
CACCAAGCGAAACATCGCATCGAGCGAGCACGTACTCGGATGGAAGCCGGTCTTGTCGATCAGGATGATC
TGGACGAAGAGCATCAGGGGCTCGCGCCAGCCGAACTGTTCGCCAGGCTCAAGGCGCGCATGCCCGACGG
CGAGGATCTCGTCGTGACCCATGGCGATGCCTGCTTGCCGAATATCATGGTGGAAAATGGCCGCTTTTCT
GGATTCATCGACTGTGGCCGGCTGGGTGTGGCGGACCGCTATCAGGACATAGCGTTGGCTACCCGTGATA
TTGCTGAAGAGCTTGGCGGCGAATGGGCTGACCGCTTCCTCGTGCTTTACGGTATCGCCGCTCCCGATTC
GCAGCGCATCGCCTTCTATCGCCTTCTTGACGAGTTCTTCTGAGCGGGACTCTGGGGTTCGCGAAATGAC
CGACCAAGCGACGCCCAACCTGCCATCACGAGATTTCGATTCCACCGCCGCCTTCTATGAAAGGTTGGGC
TTCGGAATCGTTTTCCGGGACGCCGGCTGGATGATCCTCCAGCGCGGGGATCTCATGCTGGAGTTCTTCG
CCCACCCCAACTTGTTTATTGCAGCTTATAATGGTTACAAATAAAGCAATAGCATCACAAATTTCACAAA
TAAAGCATTTTTTTCACTGCATTCTAGTTGTGGTTTGTCCAAACTCATCAATGTATCTTATCATGTCTGT
ATACCGTCGACCTCTAGCTAGAGCTTGGCGTAATCATGGTCATAGCTGTTTCCTGTGTGAAATTGTTATC
CGCTCACAATTCCACACAACATACGAGCCGGAAGCATAAAGTGTAAAGCCTGGGGTGCCTAATGAGTGAG
CTAACTCACATTAATTGCGTTGCGCTCACTGCCCGCTTTCCAGTCGGGAAACCTGTCGTGCCAGCTGCAT
TAATGAATCGGCCAACGCGCGGGGAGAGGCGGTTTGCGTATTGGGCGCTCTTCCGCTTCCTCGCTCACTG
ACTCGCTGCGCTCGGTCGTTCGGCTGCGGCGAGCGGTATCAGCTCACTCAAAGGCGGTAATACGGTTATC
CACAGAATCAGGGGATAACGCAGGAAAGAACATGTGAGCAAAAGGCCAGCAAAAGGCCAGGAACCGTAAA
AAGGCCGCGTTGCTGGCGTTTTTCCATAGGCTCCGCCCCCCTGACGAGCATCACAAAAATCGACGCTCAA
GTCAGAGGTGGCGAAACCCGACAGGACTATAAAGATACCAGGCGTTTCCCCCTGGAAGCTCCCTCGTGCG
CTCTCCTGTTCCGACCCTGCCGCTTACCGGATACCTGTCCGCCTTTCTCCCTTCGGGAAGCGTGGCGCTT
TCTCATAGCTCACGCTGTAGGTATCTCAGTTCGGTGTAGGTCGTTCGCTCCAAGCTGGGCTGTGTGCACG
AACCCCCCGTTCAGCCCGACCGCTGCGCCTTATCCGGTAACTATCGTCTTGAGTCCAACCCGGTAAGACA
CGACTTATCGCCACTGGCAGCAGCCACTGGTAACAGGATTAGCAGAGCGAGGTATGTAGGCGGTGCTACA
GAGTTCTTGAAGTGGTGGCCTAACTACGGCTACACTAGAAGAACAGTATTTGGTATCTGCGCTCTGCTGA
AGCCAGTTACCTTCGGAAAAAGAGTTGGTAGCTCTTGATCCGGCAAACAAACCACCGCTGGTAGCGGTGG
TTTTTTTGTTTGCAAGCAGCAGATTACGCGCAGAAAAAAAGGATCTCAAGAAGATCCTTTGATCTTTTCT
ACGGGGTCTGACGCTCAGTGGAACGAAAACTCACGTTAAGGGATTTTGGTCATGAGATTATCAAAAAGGA
TCTTCACCTAGATCCTTTTAAATTAAAAATGAAGTTTTAAATCAATCTAAAGTATATATGAGTAAACTTG
GTCTGACAGTTACCAATGCTTAATCAGTGAGGCACCTATCTCAGCGATCTGTCTATTTCGTTCATCCATA
GTTGCCTGACTCCCCGTCGTGTAGATAACTACGATACGGGAGGGCTTACCATCTGGCCCCAGTGCTGCAA
TGATACCGCGAGACCCACGCTCACCGGCTCCAGATTTATCAGCAATAAACCAGCCAGCCGGAAGGGCCGA
GCGCAGAAGTGGTCCTGCAACTTTATCCGCCTCCATCCAGTCTATTAATTGTTGCCGGGAAGCTAGAGTA
AGTAGTTCGCCAGTTAATAGTTTGCGCAACGTTGTTGCCATTGCTACAGGCATCGTGGTGTCACGCTCGT
CGTTTGGTATGGCTTCATTCAGCTCCGGTTCCCAACGATCAAGGCGAGTTACATGATCCCCCATGTTGTG
CAAAAAAGCGGTTAGCTCCTTCGGTCCTCCGATCGTTGTCAGAAGTAAGTTGGCCGCAGTGTTATCACTC
ATGGTTATGGCAGCACTGCATAATTCTCTTACTGTCATGCCATCCGTAAGATGCTTTTCTGTGACTGGTG
AGTACTCAACCAAGTCATTCTGAGAATAGTGTATGCGGCGACCGAGTTGCTCTTGCCCGGCGTCAATACG
GGATAATACCGCGCCACATAGCAGAACTTTAAAAGTGCTCATCATTGGAAAACGTTCTTCGGGGCGAAAA
CTCTCAAGGATCTTACCGCTGTTGAGATCCAGTTCGATGTAACCCACTCGTGCACCCAACTGATCTTCAG
CATCTTTTACTTTCACCAGCGTTTCTGGGTGAGCAAAAACAGGAAGGCAAAATGCCGCAAAAAAGGGAAT
AAGGGCGACACGGAAATGTTGAATACTCATACTCTTCCTTTTTCAATATTATTGAAGCATTTATCAGGGT
TATTGTCTCATGAGCGGATACATATTTGAATGTATTTAGAAAAATAAACAAATAGGGGTTCCGCGCACAT
TTCCCCGAAAAGTGCCACCTGACGTCGACGGATCGGGAGATCTCCCGATCCCCTATGGTGCACTCTCAGT
ACAATCTGCTCTGATGCCGCATAGTTAAGCCAGTATCTGCTCCCTGCTTGTGTGTTGGAGGTCGCTGA
