>Addgene plasmid #25375 | pCDNA3.1-hMcl-1 | depositor partial sequence | sequence record 11839 | Author sequence
CGGTGGGAGGTCTATATAAGCAGAGCTCTCTGGCTAACTAGAGAACCCACTGCTTACTGGCTTATCGAAA
TTAATACGACTCACTATAGGGAGACCCAAGCTGGCTAGTTAAGCTTGGTACCGAGCTCGGATCCACTAGT
CCAGTGTGGTGGAATTGCCCTTATGTTTGGCCTCAAAAGAAACGCGGTAATCGGACTCAACCTCTACTGT
GGGGGGGCCGGCTTGGGGGCCGGCAGCGGCGGCGCCACCCGCCCGGGAGGGCGACTTTTGGCTACGGAGA
AGGAGGCCTCGGCCCGGCGAGAGATAGGGGGAGGGGAGGCCGGCGCGGTGATTGGCGGAAGCGCCGGCGC
AAGCCCCCCGTCCACCCTCACGCCAGACTCCCGGAGGGTCGCGCGGCCGCCGCCCATTGGCGCCGAGGTC
CCCGACGTCACCGCGACCCCCGCGAGGCTGCTTTTCTTCGCGCCCACCCGCCGCGCGGCGCCGCTTGAGG
AGATGGAAGCCCCGGCCGCTGACGCCATCATGTCGCCCGAAGAGGAGCTGGACGGGTACGAGCCGGAGCC
TCTCGGGAAGCGGCCGGCTGTCCTGCCGCTGCTGGAGTTGGTCGGGGAATCTGGTAATAACACCAGTACG
GACGGGTCACTACCCTCGACGCCGCCGCCAGCAGAGGAGGAGGACGAG
[134 nt withheld, positions 679-812]
